Addgene plasmid #243025: AiP1687 - pAAV-AiE2326m-minBG-SYFP2-WPRE3-BGHpA
Purpose: AiE2326m is an enhancer sequence designed to drive AAV-mediated transgene expression in specific populations of brain cells.
Depositing lab: Allen Institute for Brain Science & Bosiljka Tasic. Depositing organization: Allen Institute.
Backbone
  Vector backbone: pAAV2
  Vector type: AAV
Growth in bacteria
  Bacterial resistance: Ampicillin, 100 μg/mL
  Growth temperature: 37°C
  Growth strain: NEB Stable
  Copy number: High Copy
Gene/Insert
  Gene/Insert name: SYFP2
  Species: Synthetic
  Cloning method: Gibson Cloning
Terms and licenses: Academic/Nonprofit Terms; Industry Terms: Not Available to Industry
How to cite: AiP1687 - pAAV-AiE2326m-minBG-SYFP2-WPRE3-BGHpA was a gift from Allen Institute for Brain Science & Bosiljka Tasic (Addgene plasmid # 243025 ; http://n2t.net/addgene:243025 ; RRID:Addgene_243025)
