[The description below was written by a language model from this plasmid's Addgene catalogue record and pLannotate feature annotations shown in this document.]
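Description:
AiP1687 - pAAV-AiE2326m-minBG-SYFP2-WPRE3-BGHpA is an AAV transfer plasmid built on a pAAV2 backbone and intended for packaging a recombinant AAV genome that reports enhancer activity in the brain. In bacteria it is maintained as a high-copy plasmid through a ColE1/pUC-type origin and selected with ampicillin via the β-lactamase gene and its own promoter. An f1 phage origin is also present, along with small remnants of pBR322 bom and rop sequences. It is grown in a recombination-deficient strain, a choice commonly made to keep repeat-rich ITR plasmids stable.

The expression cassette sits between AAV2 inverted terminal repeats, which provide the signals for replication and encapsidation of the vector genome. The annotation detects a full ITR on the downstream side and only short ITR fragments upstream. According to the name and purpose, the enhancer AiE2326m is placed ahead of a minimal promoter (minBG, conventionally a minimal beta-globin promoter). Neither element is annotated in the feature table, but the unannotated stretch between the upstream ITR and the reporter is where they would lie. A minimal promoter has little activity on its own, so transcription depends on the enhancer, restricting expression to the cell populations in which it is active. The record does not say which brain cell populations these are.

The reporter is SYFP2, a rapidly maturing monomeric yellow fluorescent protein derived from Aequorea victoria. It is followed by WPRE3, a shortened woodchuck hepatitis virus posttranscriptional element (seen as two WPRE fragments) that boosts transcript expression, and by the bovine growth hormone polyadenylation signal. The construct is typically used to produce AAV for fluorescent labelling and for evaluating enhancer specificity.
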