Features (pLannotate 1.2.2; 14 found; start..end, strand, type, name):
     12..39      +  repeat_region  AAV2 ITR (fragment): inverted terminal repeat of adeno-associated virus serotype 2 inverted
     68..95      +  repeat_region  AAV2 ITR (fragment): inverted terminal repeat of adeno-associated virus serotype 2 inverted
    764..1480    +  CDS            SYFP2: SYFP2 is a basic (constitutively fluorescent) yellow fluorescent protein published in 2006, derived from Aequorea victoria. It is reported to be a very rapidly-maturing monomer with moderate acid sensitivity.
   1520..1677    +  misc_feature   WPRE (fragment): woodchuck hepatitis virus posttranscriptional regulatory element
   1683..1763    +  misc_feature   WPRE (fragment): woodchuck hepatitis virus posttranscriptional regulatory element
   1780..1891    +  polyA_signal   bGH poly(A) signal: bovine growth hormone polyadenylation signal
   2009..2149    +  repeat_region  AAV2 ITR: inverted terminal repeat of adeno-associated virus serotype 2 inverted
   2154..2205    -  misc_feature   bom (fragment): basis of mobility region from pBR322
   2224..2679    +  rep_origin     f1 ori (sequence partly withheld): f1 bacteriophage origin of replication; arrow indicates direction of (+) strand synthesis
   2680..2729    -  misc_feature   bom (fragment): basis of mobility region from pBR322
   2831..2866    -  CDS            rop (fragment): Rop protein, which maintains plasmids at low copy number; rop
   2961..3065    +  promoter       AmpR promoter: bla
   3066..3926    +  CDS            AmpR: β-lactamase; bla; confers resistance to ampicillin, carbenicillin, and related antibiotics
   4097..4685    +  rep_origin     ori: high-copy-number ColE1/pMB1/pBR322/pUC origin of replication
>Addgene plasmid #243025 | AiP1687 - pAAV-AiE2326m-minBG-SYFP2-WPRE3-BGHpA | addgene full sequence | sequence record 490247 | Addgene NGS Result
CCTGCAGGCAGCTGCGCGCTCGCTCGCTCACTGAGGCCGCCCGGGCGTCGGGCGACCTTTGGTCGCCCGG
CCTCAGTGAGCGAGCGAGCGCGCAGAGAGGGAGTGGCCAACTCCATCACTAGGGGTTCCTGCGGCCGCAC
GCGTTGTAAGAGTAATAATCGAGGGGTCACGTGGAGACATTCCCACCATGAAGGCAGAGCTGGCTGCACC
TTAGCCTTCAATCCTGAGGAGTGGGGGCTGTTGCCCAAACCCAAAGGTTATCTATGCCCAGTCCCTAGGT
CTGCATGCCCACCACAGGGTCCTCCTTTAGAGGGTGCTGGGGGGATTGCAGGGTGAGGCAAACCCAGGCT
GGGTTCCACCCCACCCAGCCTGGCGTTTGCTCAGCTGGCACAGGGTAGGACGGAGCTGTATCTAACAAAT
CCTGCATAGGGGGCTGCTCTGCAGCAACACGAATGTGGATTTAACCTTTCGGCAAATGTCTTACACTGAC
ACAAATATTGCTTTTTAATTCGTTCTCTTGTCTCGGCTGGAGGTGCTTGCAACAGAAGCTAGGTGGGGGT
GGAGGACATGTGCTCTCCAGACCTTTGTCTGTGTCTGAGCTCTCTCAAGTAGCACCTGGCCTAAACTTGA
AAACATGATGTCTTTGGACTCTCTTGGGAGATCGGAGCTCGGGCTGGGCATAAAAGTCAGGGCAGAGCCA
TCTATTGCTTACATTTGCTTCTGGGATCCAGATCTTTCGAAGCTAGCGCTACCGGTCGCCACCATGGTGA
GCAAGGGCGAGGAGCTGTTCACCGGGGTGGTGCCCATCCTGGTCGAGCTGGACGGCGACGTAAACGGCCA
CAAGTTCAGCGTGTCCGGCGAGGGCGAGGGCGATGCCACCTACGGCAAGCTGACCCTGAAGCTGATCTGC
ACCACCGGCAAGCTGCCCGTGCCCTGGCCCACCCTCGTGACCACCCTGGGCTACGGCGTGCAGTGCTTCG
CCCGCTACCCCGACCACATGAAGCAGCACGACTTCTTCAAGTCCGCCATGCCCGAAGGCTACGTCCAGGA
GCGCACCATCTTCTTCAAGGACGACGGCAACTACAAGACCCGCGCCGAGGTGAAGTTCGAGGGCGACACC
CTGGTGAACCGCATCGAGCTGAAGGGCATCGACTTCAAGGAGGACGGCAACATCCTGGGGCACAAGCTGG
AGTACAACTACAACAGCCACAACGTCTATATCACCGCCGACAAGCAGAAGAACGGCATCAAGGCCAACTT
CAAGATCCGCCACAACATCGAGGACGGCGGCGTGCAGCTCGCCGACCACTACCAGCAGAACACCCCCATC
GGCGACGGCCCCGTGCTGCTGCCCGACAACCACTACCTGAGCTACCAGTCCAAGCTGAGCAAAGACCCCA
ACGAGAAGCGCGATCACATGGTCCTGCTGGAGTTCGTGACCGCCGCCGGGATCACTCTCGGCATGGACGA
GCTGTACAAGTAAGTCGACGGCGCGCCGCGGCCGCGAATTCGATATCATAATCAACCTCTGGATTACAAA
ATTTGTGAAAGATTGACTGGTATTCTTAACTATGTTGCTCCTTTTACGCTATGTGGATACGCTGCTTTAA
TGCCTTTGTATCATGCTATTGCTTCCCGTATGGCTTTCATTTTCTCCTCCTTGTATAAATCCTGGTTAGT
TCTTGCCACGGCGGAACTCATCGCCGCCTGCCTTGCCCGCTGCTGGACAGGGGCTCGGCTGTTGGGCACT
GACAATTCCGTGGCTCGAGAGATCTTCGACTGTGCCTTCTAGTTGCCAGCCATCTGTTGTTTGCCCCTCC
CCCGTGCCTTCCTTGACCCTGGAAGGTGCCACTCCCACTGTCCTTTCCTAATAAAATGAGGAAATTGCAT
CGCATTGTCTGAGTAGGTGTCATTCTATTCTGGGGGGTGGGGTGGGGCAGGACAGCAAGGGGGAGGATTG
GGAAGACAATAGCAGGCATGAGATCTCACGTGCGGACCGAGCGGCCGCAGGAACCCCTAGTGATGGAGTT
GGCCACTCCCTCTCTGCGCGCTCGCTCGCTCACTGAGGCCGGGCGACCAAAGGTCGCCCGACGCCCGGGC
TTTGCCCGGGCGGCCTCAGTGAGCGAGCGAGCGCGCAGCTGCCTGCAGGGGCGCCTGATGCGGTATTTTC
TCCTTACGCATCTGTGCGGTATTTCACACCGCATA
[95 nt withheld, positions 2206-2300]
T
[46 nt withheld, positions 2302-2347]
C
[141 nt withheld, positions 2349-2489]
CCTTTGACGTTGGAGTCCACGTTCTTT
[37 nt withheld, positions 2517-2553]
ACTCTATCTCGGGCTATTCTTTTGATTTATAAGGGATTTTGCCGATTTCGGTCTATTGGTTAAAAAATGA
GCTGATTTAACAAAAATTTAACGCGAATTTTAACAAAATATTAACGTTTACAATTTTATGGTGCACTCTC
AGTACAATCTGCTCTGATGCCGCATAGTTAAGCCAGCCCCGACACCCGCCAACACCCGCTGACGCGCCCT
GACGGGCTTGTCTGCTCCCGGCATCCGCTTACAGACAAGCTGTGACCGTCTCCGGGAGCTGCATGTGTCA
GAGGTTTTCACCGTCATCACCGAAACGCGCGAGACGAAAGGGCCTCGTGATACGCCTATTTTTATAGGTT
AATGTCATGATAATAATGGTTTCTTAGACGTCAGGTGGCACTTTTCGGGGAAATGTGCGCGGAACCCCTA
TTTGTTTATTTTTCTAAATACATTCAAATATGTATCCGCTCATGAGACAATAACCCTGATAAATGCTTCA
ATAATATTGAAAAAGGAAGAGTATGAGTATTCAACATTTCCGTGTCGCCCTTATTCCCTTTTTTGCGGCA
TTTTGCCTTCCTGTTTTTGCTCACCCAGAAACGCTGGTGAAAGTAAAAGATGCTGAAGATCAGTTGGGTG
CACGAGTGGGTTACATCGAACTGGATCTCAACAGCGGTAAGATCCTTGAGAGTTTTCGCCCCGAAGAACG
TTTTCCAATGATGAGCACTTTTAAAGTTCTGCTATGTGGCGCGGTATTATCCCGTATTGACGCCGGGCAA
GAGCAACTCGGTCGCCGCATACACTATTCTCAGAATGACTTGGTTGAGTACTCACCAGTCACAGAAAAGC
ATCTTACGGATGGCATGACAGTAAGAGAATTATGCAGTGCTGCCATAACCATGAGTGATAACACTGCGGC
CAACTTACTTCTGACAACGATCGGAGGACCGAAGGAGCTAACCGCTTTTTTGCACAACATGGGGGATCAT
GTAACTCGCCTTGATCGTTGGGAACCGGAGCTGAATGAAGCCATACCAAACGACGAGCGTGACACCACGA
TGCCTGTAGCAATGGCAACAACGTTGCGCAAACTATTAACTGGCGAACTACTTACTCTAGCTTCCCGGCA
ACAATTAATAGACTGGATGGAGGCGGATAAAGTTGCAGGACCACTTCTGCGCTCGGCCCTTCCGGCTGGC
TGGTTTATTGCTGATAAATCTGGAGCCGGTGAGCGTGGGTCTCGCGGTATCATTGCAGCACTGGGGCCAG
ATGGTAAGCCCTCCCGTATCGTAGTTATCTACACGACGGGGAGTCAGGCAACTATGGATGAACGAAATAG
ACAGATCGCTGAGATAGGTGCCTCACTGATTAAGCATTGGTAACTGTCAGACCAAGTTTACTCATATATA
CTTTAGATTGATTTAAAACTTCATTTTTAATTTAAAAGGATCTAGGTGAAGATCCTTTTTGATAATCTCA
TGACCAAAATCCCTTAACGTGAGTTTTCGTTCCACTGAGCGTCAGACCCCGTAGAAAAGATCAAAGGATC
TTCTTGAGATCCTTTTTTTCTGCGCGTAATCTGCTGCTTGCAAACAAAAAAACCACCGCTACCAGCGGTG
GTTTGTTTGCCGGATCAAGAGCTACCAACTCTTTTTCCGAAGGTAACTGGCTTCAGCAGAGCGCAGATAC
CAAATACTGTTCTTCTAGTGTAGCCGTAGTTAGGCCACCACTTCAAGAACTCTGTAGCACCGCCTACATA
CCTCGCTCTGCTAATCCTGTTACCAGTGGCTGCTGCCAGTGGCGATAAGTCGTGTCTTACCGGGTTGGAC
TCAAGACGATAGTTACCGGATAAGGCGCAGCGGTCGGGCTGAACGGGGGGTTCGTGCACACAGCCCAGCT
TGGAGCGAACGACCTACACCGAACTGAGATACCTACAGCGTGAGCTATGAGAAAGCGCCACGCTTCCCGA
AGGGAGAAAGGCGGACAGGTATCCGGTAAGCGGCAGGGTCGGAACAGGAGAGCGCACGAGGGAGCTTCCA
GGGGGAAACGCCTGGTATCTTTATAGTCCTGTCGGGTTTCGCCACCTCTGACTTGAGCGTCGATTTTTGT
GATGCTCGTCAGGGGGGCGGAGCCTATGGAAAAACGCCAGCAACGCGGCCTTTTTACGGTTCCTGGCCTT
TTGCTGGCCTTTTGCTCACATGT
